Addgene plasmid #107674: BMR1_03g02090-bio-His
Purpose: Expresses enzymatically monobiotinylated full-length BMR1_03g02090 ectodomain with no N-linked glycans upon cotransfection with BirA in mammalian cells. Contains a C-terminal rat Cd4 d3+4 tag.
Depositing lab: Gavin Wright. Depositing organization: Wellcome Sanger Institute. Publication: A library of recombinant Babesia microti cell surface and secreted proteins for diagnostics discovery and reverse vaccinology. Elton CM, Rodriguez M, Ben Mamoun C, Lobo CA, Wright GJ. Int J Parasitol. 2019 Feb;49(2):115-125. doi: 10.1016/j.ijpara.2018.10.003. Epub 2018 Oct 24. PubMed 30367868.
Backbone
  Vector backbone: pTT3
  Backbone manufacturer: Yves Durocher
  Backbone size w/o insert (bp): 6670
  Modifications to backbone: Addition of CD4, biotinylation sequence, 6xhis tags
  Vector type: Mammalian Expression
Growth in bacteria
  Bacterial resistance: Ampicillin, 100 μg/mL
  Growth temperature: 37°C
  Growth strain: DH5alpha
  Copy number: High Copy
Gene/Insert
  Gene/Insert name: BMR1_03g02090
  Species: B. microti
  Insert size (bp): 1386
  Mutation: all potential N-linked glycosylation sites (N-X-S/T, where X is not proline) were systematically removed by substituting alanine for serine/threonine at these sites.
  Promoter: CMV
  Tag / fusion protein: ratCD4d3+4,biotinylation sequence, 6xHis (C terminal on backbone)
  Cloning method: Restriction Enzyme; 5′ cloning site NotI (not destroyed); 3′ cloning site AscI (not destroyed)
  Sequencing primers: 5′ CMV-F; 3′ EBVori-F (5'-CCACTCAGTGTTGGCAAATG-3')
Resource information
  A portion of this plasmid was derived from a plasmid made by: Made by gene synthesis. pTT3 was obtained from Yves Durocher, National Research Council of Canada
Terms and licenses: Academic/Nonprofit Terms; Industry Terms: Not Available to Industry
How to cite: BMR1_03g02090-bio-His was a gift from Gavin Wright (Addgene plasmid # 107674 ; http://n2t.net/addgene:107674 ; RRID:Addgene_107674)
