[The description below was written by a language model from this plasmid's Addgene catalogue record and pLannotate feature annotations shown in this document.]
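Description:
BMR1_03g02090-bio-His is a mammalian expression plasmid built on the pTT3 backbone for transient production of a secreted, tagged form of a Babesia microti protein. It is propagated in E. coli as a high-copy plasmid through a ColE1/pUC-type origin, with selection by the ampicillin resistance gene (β-lactamase). The backbone also carries an Epstein-Barr virus oriP element, which supports episomal maintenance in cells that supply EBNA1. Short lac-region, tet promoter and bla fragments in the annotation appear to be backbone remnants.

Expression is driven by the CMV enhancer and promoter. These are followed by adenovirus-derived leader and splice sequences and a chimeric intron, which typically boost transcript processing and yield. The short reverse-strand match to adenovirus terminal protein most likely reflects this leader region rather than a coding element. The tiny TurboRFP hit inside the insert is probably spurious.

A mouse immunoglobulin heavy chain signal sequence is annotated just upstream of the insert. The insert itself is a synthesised 1,386 bp sequence encoding the full-length BMR1_03g02090 ectodomain, cloned between NotI and AscI. All potential N-linked glycosylation sites were removed by substituting alanine for the serine or threonine of each sequon, so that mammalian cells do not add glycans.

The ectodomain is fused at its C terminus to rat Cd4 domains 3 and 4, a biotinylation sequence and a 6xHis tag. Of these, only the Cd4 portion is picked up in the feature table. The cassette ends with a rabbit β-globin polyadenylation signal. Cotransfection with BirA gives enzymatic monobiotinylation of the protein. The plasmid belongs to a library of recombinant B. microti cell surface and secreted proteins made for diagnostics discovery and reverse vaccinology.
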