Features (pLannotate 1.2.2; 19 found; start..end, strand, type, name):
      7..386     +  enhancer       CMV enhancer: human cytomegalovirus immediate early enhancer
    388..587     +  promoter       CMV promoter: human cytomegalovirus (CMV) immediate early promoter
    655..693     +  misc_feature   Ad SA (fragment): adenovirus major late transcript splice acceptor (Friedrich and Soriano, 1991)
    726..935     -  CDS            PTP (fragment): TERM_ADE02 - Experimental evidence at protein level: Swiss-Prot protein existence level 1. Protein covalently bound to the viral DNA that acts as a primer for viral genomic replication by DNA strand displacement. Assembles on the viral origin of replication in an initiation complex with viral polymerase, DBP, host NFIA and host POU2F1/OCT1. During initiation, the polymerase covalently couples the first dCTP with Ser- 580 of pTP. The terminal protein stimulates the template activity over 20 fold compared to protein-free templates. Neo-synthesized viral genomes are linked to two preterminal prot
    966..1055    +  intron         chimeric intron (fragment): chimera between introns from adenovirus and immunoglobulin heavy chain genes
   1074..1120    +  CDS            IgH signal sequence (fragment): signal sequence from the mouse immunoglobulin heavy chain variable region
   1493..1514    +  CDS            TurboRFP (fragment): red fluorescent protein from Entacmaea quadricolor mammalian codon-optimized
   2565..3128    +  CDS            Cd4 (fragment): CD4_RAT - Experimental evidence at protein level: Swiss-Prot protein existence level 1. Integral membrane glycoprotein that plays an essential role in the immune response and serves multiple functions in responses against both external and internal offenses. In T-cells, functions primarily as a coreceptor for MHC class II molecule:peptide complex. The antigens presented by class II peptides are derived from extracellular proteins while class I peptides are derived from cytosolic proteins. Interacts simultaneously with the T-cell receptor (TCR) and the MHC class II presented by antigen presenti
   3288..3343    +  polyA_signal   β-globin poly(A) signal: rabbit β-globin polyadenylation signal (Gil and Proudfoot, 1987)
   3857..5538    -  rep_origin     oriP (fragment): Epstein-Barr virus oriP replication origin (Yates et al., 2000)
   5665..5769    +  promoter       AmpR promoter: bla
   5770..6630    +  CDS            AmpR: β-lactamase; bla; confers resistance to ampicillin, carbenicillin, and related antibiotics
   6801..7389    +  rep_origin     ori: high-copy-number ColE1/pMB1/pBR322/pUC origin of replication
   7572..7664    +  CDS            lacI (fragment): lac repressor; lacI; The lac repressor binds to the lac operator to inhibit transcription in E. coli. This inhibition can be relieved by adding lactose or isopropyl-β-D-thiogalactopyranoside (IPTG).
   7677..7698    +  protein_bind   CAP binding site: CAP binding activates transcription in the presence of cAMP. E. coli catabolite activator protein
   7713..7743    +  promoter       lac promoter: promoter for the E. coli lac operon
   7751..7767    +  protein_bind   lac operator: The lac repressor binds to the lac operator to inhibit transcription in E. coli. This inhibition can be relieved by adding lactose or isopropyl-β-D-thiogalactopyranoside (IPTG). lac repressor encoded by lacI
   7837..7853    +  promoter       tet promoter (fragment): E. coli promoter for tetracycline efflux protein gene
   7863..7888    -  CDS            bla(M) (fragment): β-lactamase lacking the signal sequence; bla(M); allows cytosolic expression of β-lactamase
>Addgene plasmid #107674 | BMR1_03g02090-bio-His | addgene full sequence | sequence record 210740 | Addgene NGS Result
CATGTTGACATTGATTATTGACTAGTTATTAATAGTAATCAATTACGGGGTCATTAGTTCATAGCCCATA
TATGGAGTTCCGCGTTACATAACTTACGGTAAATGGCCCGCCTGGCTGACCGCCCAACGACCCCCGCCCA
TTGACGTCAATAATGACGTATGTTCCCATAGTAACGCCAATAGGGACTTTCCATTGACGTCAATGGGTGG
AGTATTTACGGTAAACTGCCCACTTGGCAGTACATCAAGTGTATCATATGCCAAGTCCGCCCCCTATTGA
CGTCAATGACGGTAAATGGCCCGCCTGGCATTATGCCCAGTACATGACCTTACGGGACTTTCCTACTTGG
CAGTACATCTACGTATTAGTCATCGCTATTACCATGGTGATGCGGTTTTGGCAGTACACCAATGGGCGTG
GATAGCGGTTTGACTCACGGGGATTTCCAAGTCTCCACCCCATTGACGTCAATGGGAGTTTGTTTTGGCA
CCAAAATCAACGGGACTTTCCAAAATGTCGTAATAACCCCGCCCCGTTGACGCAAATGGGCGGTAGGCGT
GTACGGTGGGAGGTCTATATAAGCAGAGCTCGTTTAGTGAACCGTCAGATCCTCACTCTCTTCCGCATCG
CTGTCTGCGAGGGCCAGCTGTTGGGCTCGCGGTTGAGGACAAACTCTTCGCGGTCTTTCCAGTACTCTTG
GATCGGAAACCCGTCGGCCTCCGAACGGTACTCCGCCACCGAGGGACCTGAGCGAGTCCGCATCGACCGG
ATCGGAAAACCTCTCGAGAAAGGCGTCTAACCAGTCACAGTCGCAAGGTAGGCTGAGCACCGTGGCGGGC
GGCAGCGGGTGGCGGTCGGGGTTGTTTCTGGCGGAGGTGCTGCTGATGATGTAATTAAAGTAGGCGGTCT
TGAGACGGCGGATGGTCGAGGTGAGGTGTGGCAGGCTTGAGATCCAGCTGTTGGGGTGAGTACTCCCTCT
CAAAAGCGGGCATTACTTCTGCGCTAAGATTGTCAGTTTCCAAAAACGAGGAGGATTTGATATTCACCTG
GCCCGATCTGGCCATACACTTGAGTGACAATGACATCCACTTTGCCTTTCTCTCCACAGGTGTCCACTCC
CAGGTCCAAGTTTGCCACCATGGAGTTTCAGACCCAGGTACTCATGTCCCTGCTGCTCTGCATGTCTGGT
GCGGCCGCCAAGAGCAGCCAGAGCAGCACCACAATCGCCATCCCCGTGTACCTGAGCGAGGGCGGCCTGA
CCATCAGCGTGTCCGTGGCCAGCAAGACCCACCAGCTGGCCCTGAGCGGCAGACTGGAAGGCATCTACCT
GTTCAGCAACAAGATCCCCAACTGCCAGAACTGCTACGACCCCGAGAAGTCCAACAGCGCCGAGTGGTGC
AACAACCCCAACGAGAAGTGCAATCCCATCATCAGCAAGTTCGTGTGCAACCGGGGCAAGAAGCTGGACT
ACAACTGGGCCGTGAAAACCGGCCCCTTCGCCTTCGACAGCCTGTACTACGTGCCCCAGAACATCCAGGG
CTACGAGCAGATCCAGATCGAGAGCCACGCCGTGTCCGGCAGCAGCTTCTTCAACACCAACTTCAACGCC
CCCGTGAAGCGGACCTTCCTGGGCACCATCCCTATCGCCCTGATCGCCAGCATCAACAGCTACCCCAATT
GGCCCCTGTTCAAGAATATCGCCGGCATCTTCGGCCTCGTGGGCCCCAGCCTGTGCTGCCGGGAAAGCAG
CATCTGGTGGTCCATCATCGGCGAGTACAACAACGCCTTTCAGATCGACATCGACGGCGACTTCAGCCAG
CCCAAGGACTTCGAGCAGGTCGGAAACCTGGTGCTGGGCGCCAGCGAGGACGAGTTTGTGTGGTCCAACC
CCCGGCACATCGGCGGACTGTACTCCGATGCCCTGATGCAGTTCACCGTGTACAATTTCAAGATGTGCAA
CGTCGAGCTGTTCGGCCAGACCAGCAGCAATTGGGAGGCCATCATTGACCCTACCTGCCGGTGCCTGGGC
CTGCCCAAGAATTTCTGGCTGAGCCTGATGAAGCACCTCCCCGTGGACCCCAATGACTGCCTGAACGACG
AGAACCTGCCCCGGCTGTGCAAGCTGAAGTCCCCATTCCCTAAGCTGCCTATCATCTCCTTCACCCTGAA
GGACGACCCCCGGTCCCCCAAGCTGGAAATCCCCCTGCAGAGCCTGCTGTTTAAGCTGAACGATAACGAC
GCCGAGCAGAGACTGTGCATCGTGCCCACCGACATCAGCGGCGTGAACCGGGCCAAGGCCATTACCACCT
TCCCTAGCATCAAGTTCGGCTATCAGGTGCTGCGGAACTTCAAGGTGGCCGTGGATCAGGGCAACTGCAA
GATCGGCTTCCTGAACAGAGGCAAGTTCATCGGCAGCGACGAAGTGTGCAGCGCCAAAGTGACCTGCAAG
GGCGACCAGGTGTACTGCGCCGCCATGAACACCTGTCTGAACCCCGAGTGCTCCATCTGGCTGCTGAAAA
GCTACGATCCCAATAGCGGCACATGCAAGTTTAACATGTGGGCCATGGGCGCGCCGTCGACCTCCATCAC
GGCCTATAAGAGTGAGGGGGAGTCAGCGGAGTTCTCCTTCCCACTCAACCTTGGAGAGGAAAGCCTGCAG
GGAGAGTTGAGATGGAAGGCAGAGAAGGCTCCTTCTTCCCAGTCCTGGATCACCTTCTCCCTAAAGAACC
AAAAGGTGTCTGTGCAGAAGTCTACTAGCAACCCCAAGTTCCAGCTGTCCGAAACGCTCCCACTCACCCT
TCAGATACCCCAGGTCTCCCTTCAGTTTGCTGGTTCTGGCAACCTGACCCTGACTCTGGACAGAGGGATA
CTGTATCAGGAAGTGAACCTGGTGGTGATGAAAGTGACTCAGCCCGACAGCAACACTTTGACCTGTGAGG
TGATGGGACCCACCTCACCCAAGATGAGACTGATCTTGAAGCAGGAGAATCAGGAGGCCAGGGTCTCCAG
GCAGGAGAAAGTGATTCAAGTGCAGGCCCCTGAAGCAGGGGTGTGGCAATGTCTACTGAGTGAAGGTGAA
GAGGTCAAGATGGACTCCAAGATCCAGGTTTTATCCAAAGGGTTGAATTCCGGCAGCCTGCACCACATCC
TGGACGCCCAGAAGATGCTGTGGAACCACAGGGACAGGAACCTGCCTCCTCTGGCCCCTCTGGGCCCCCA
CCACCATCACCACCATTGAGTCTAGACACGTGATTAATTAAGGATCCCCCGACCTCGACCTCTGGCTAAT
AAAGGAAATTTATTTTCATTGCAATAGTGTGTTGGAATTTTTTGTGTCTCTCACTCGGAAGGACATATGG
GAGGGCAAATCATTTGGTCGAGATCCCTCGGAGATCTCTAGCTAGAGGATCGATCCCCGCCCCGGACGAA
CTAAACCTGACTACGACATCTCTGCCCCTTCTTCGCGGGGCAGTGCATGTAATCCCTTCAGTTGGTTGGT
ACAACTTGCCAACTGGGCCCTGTTCCACATGTGACACGGGGGGGGACCAAACACAAAGGGGTTCTCTGAC
TGTAGTTGACATCCTTATAAATGGATGTGCACATTTGCCAACACTGAGTGGCTTTCATCCTGGAGCAGAC
TTTGCAGTCTGTGGACTGCAACACAACATTGCCTTTATGTGTAACTCTTGGCTGAAGCTCTTACACCAAT
GCTGGGGGACATGTACCTCCCAGGGGCCCAGGAAGACTACGGGAGGCTACACCAACGTCAATCAGAGGGG
CCTGTGTAGCTACCGATAAGCGGACCCTCAAGAGGGCATTAGCAATAGTGTTTATAAGGCCCCCTTGTTA
ACCCTAAACGGGTAGCATATGCTTCCCGGGTAGTAGTATATACTATCCAGACTAACCCTAATTCAATAGC
ATATGTTACCCAACGGGAAGCATATGCTATCGAATTAGGGTTAGTAAAAGGGTCCTAAGGAACAGCGATA
TCTCCCACCCCATGAGCTGTCACGGTTTTATTTACATGGGGTCAGGATTCCACGAGGGTAGTGAACCATT
TTAGTCACAAGGGCAGTGGCTGAAGATCAAGGAGCGGGCAGTGAACTCTCCTGAATCTTCGCCTGCTTCT
TCATTCTCCTTCGTTTAGCTAATAGAATAACTGCTGAGTTGTGAACAGTAAGGTGTATGTGAGGTGCTCG
AAAACAAGGTTTCAGGTGACGCCCCCAGAATAAAATTTGGACGGGGGGTTCAGTGGTGGCATTGTGCTAT
GACACCAATATAACCCTCACAAACCCCTTGGGCAATAAATACTAGTGTAGGAATGAAACATTCTGAATAT
CTTTAACAATAGAAATCCATGGGGTGGGGACAAGCCGTAAAGACTGGATGTCCATCTCACACGAATTTAT
GGCTATGGGCAACACATAATCCTAGTGCAATATGATACTGGGGTTATTAAGATGTGTCCCAGGCAGGGAC
CAAGACAGGTGAACCATGTTGTTACACTCTATTTGTAACAAGGGGAAAGAGAGTGGACGCCGACAGCAGC
GGACTCCACTGGTTGTCTCTAACACCCCCGAAAATTAAACGGGGCTCCACGCCAATGGGGCCCATAAACA
AAGACAAGTGGCCACTCTTTTTTTTGAAATTGTGGAGTGGGGGCACGCGTCAGCCCCCACACGCCGCCCT
GCGGTTTTGGACTGTAAAATAAGGGTGTAATAACTTGGCTGATTGTAACCCCGCTAACCACTGCGGTCAA
ACCACTTGCCCACAAAACCACTAATGGCACCCCGGGGAATACCTGCATAAGTAGGTGGGCGGGCCAAGAT
AGGGGCGCGATTGCTGCGATCTGGAGGACAAATTACACACACTTGCGCCTGAGCGCCAAGCACAGGGTTG
TTGGTCCTCATATTCACGAGGTCGCTGAGAGCACGGTGGGCTAATGTTGCCATGGGTAGCATATACTACC
CAAATATCTGGATAGCATATGCTATCCTAATCTATATCTGGGTAGCATAGGCTATCCTAATCTATATCTG
GGTAGCATATGCTATCCTAATCTATATCTGGGTAGTATATGCTATCCTAATTTATATCTGGGTAGCATAG
GCTATCCTAATCTATATCTGGGTAGCATATGCTATCCTAATCTATATCTGGGTAGTATATGCTATCCTAA
TCTGTATCCGGGTAGCATATGCTATCCTAATAGAGATTAGGGTAGTATATGCTATCCTAATTTATATCTG
GGTAGCATATACTACCCAAATATCTGGATAGCATATGCTATCCTAATCTATATCTGGGTAGCATATGCTA
TCCTAATCTATATCTGGGTAGCATAGGCTATCCTAATCTATATCTGGGTAGCATATGCTATCCTAATCTA
TATCTGGGTAGTATATGCTATCCTAATTTATATCTGGGTAGCATAGGCTATCCTAATCTATATCTGGGTA
GCATATGCTATCCTAATCTATATCTGGGTAGTATATGCTATCCTAATCTGTATCCGGGTAGCATATGCTA
TCCTCATGATAAGCTGTCAAACATGAGAATTTTCTTGAAGACGAAAGGGCCTCGTGATACGCCTATTTTT
ATAGGTTAATGTCATGATAATAATGGTTTCTTAGACGTCAGGTGGCACTTTTCGGGGAAATGTGCGCGGA
ACCCCTATTTGTTTATTTTTCTAAATACATTCAAATATGTATCCGCTCATGAGACAATAACCCTGATAAA
TGCTTCAATAATATTGAAAAAGGAAGAGTATGAGTATTCAACATTTCCGTGTCGCCCTTATTCCCTTTTT
TGCGGCATTTTGCCTTCCTGTTTTTGCTCACCCAGAAACGCTGGTGAAAGTAAAAGATGCTGAAGATCAG
TTGGGTGCACGAGTGGGTTACATCGAACTGGATCTCAACAGCGGTAAGATCCTTGAGAGTTTTCGCCCCG
AAGAACGTTTTCCAATGATGAGCACTTTTAAAGTTCTGCTATGTGGCGCGGTATTATCCCGTGTTGACGC
CGGGCAAGAGCAACTCGGTCGCCGCATACACTATTCTCAGAATGACTTGGTTGAGTACTCACCAGTCACA
GAAAAGCATCTTACGGATGGCATGACAGTAAGAGAATTATGCAGTGCTGCCATAACCATGAGTGATAACA
CTGCGGCCAACTTACTTCTGACAACGATCGGAGGACCGAAGGAGCTAACCGCTTTTTTGCACAACATGGG
GGATCATGTAACTCGCCTTGATCGTTGGGAACCGGAGCTGAATGAAGCCATACCAAACGACGAGCGTGAC
ACCACGATGCCTGCAGCAATGGCAACAACGTTGCGCAAACTATTAACTGGCGAACTACTTACTCTAGCTT
CCCGGCAACAATTAATAGACTGGATGGAGGCGGATAAAGTTGCAGGACCACTTCTGCGCTCGGCCCTTCC
GGCTGGCTGGTTTATTGCTGATAAATCTGGAGCCGGTGAGCGTGGGTCTCGCGGTATCATTGCAGCACTG
GGGCCAGATGGTAAGCCCTCCCGTATCGTAGTTATCTACACGACGGGGAGTCAGGCAACTATGGATGAAC
GAAATAGACAGATCGCTGAGATAGGTGCCTCACTGATTAAGCATTGGTAACTGTCAGACCAAGTTTACTC
ATATATACTTTAGATTGATTTAAAACTTCATTTTTAATTTAAAAGGATCTAGGTGAAGATCCTTTTTGAT
AATCTCATGACCAAAATCCCTTAACGTGAGTTTTCGTTCCACTGAGCGTCAGACCCCGTAGAAAAGATCA
AAGGATCTTCTTGAGATCCTTTTTTTCTGCGCGTAATCTGCTGCTTGCAAACAAAAAAACCACCGCTACC
AGCGGTGGTTTGTTTGCCGGATCAAGAGCTACCAACTCTTTTTCCGAAGGTAACTGGCTTCAGCAGAGCG
CAGATACCAAATACTGTTCTTCTAGTGTAGCCGTAGTTAGGCCACCACTTCAAGAACTCTGTAGCACCGC
CTACATACCTCGCTCTGCTAATCCTGTTACCAGTGGCTGCTGCCAGTGGCGATAAGTCGTGTCTTACCGG
GTTGGACTCAAGACGATAGTTACCGGATAAGGCGCAGCGGTCGGGCTGAACGGGGGGTTCGTGCACACAG
CCCAGCTTGGAGCGAACGACCTACACCGAACTGAGATACCTACAGCGTGAGCTATGAGAAAGCGCCACGC
TTCCCGAAGGGAGAAAGGCGGACAGGTATCCGGTAAGCGGCAGGGTCGGAACAGGAGAGCGCACGAGGGA
GCTTCCAGGGGGAAACGCCTGGTATCTTTATAGTCCTGTCGGGTTTCGCCACCTCTGACTTGAGCGTCGA
TTTTTGTGATGCTCGTCAGGGGGGCGGAGCCTATGGAAAAACGCCAGCAACGCGGCCTTTTTACGGTTCC
TGGCCTTTTGCTGGCCTTTTGCTCACATGTTCTTTCCTGCGTTATCCCCTGATTCTGTGGATAACCGTAT
TACCGCCTTTGAGTGAGCTGATACCGCTCGCCGCAGCCGAACGACCGAGCGCAGCGAGTCAGTGAGCGAG
GAAGCGGAAGAGCGCCCAATACGCAAACCGCCTCTCCCCGCGCGTTGGCCGATTCATTAATGCAGCTGGC
ACGACAGGTTTCCCGACTGGAAAGCGGGCAGTGAGCGCAACGCAATTAATGTGAGTTAGCTCACTCATTA
GGCACCCCAGGCTTTACACTTTATGCTTCCGGCTCGTATGTTGTGTGGAATTGTGAGCGGATAACAATTT
CACACAGGAAACAGCTATGACCATGATTACGCCAAGCTCTAGCTAGAGGTCGACCAATTCTCATGTTTGA
CAGCTTATCATCGCAGATCCGGGCAACGTTGTTGCCATTGCTGCAGGCGCAGAACTGGTAGGTATGGAAG
ATCTATACATTGAATCAATATTGGCAATTAGCCATATTAGTCATTGGTTATATAGCATAAATCAATATTG
GCTATTGGCCATTGCATACGTTGTATCTATATCATAATATGTACATTTATATTGGCTCATGTCCAATATG
ACCGC
